>Addgene plasmid #232754 | EGFP | addgene full sequence | sequence record 463045 | Addgene NGS Result
CATTTTCTCCTCCTTGTATAAATCCTGGTTGCTGTCTCTTTATGAGGAGTTGTGGCCCGTTGTCAGGCAA
CGTGGCGTGGTGTGCACTGTGTTTGCTGACGCAACCCCCACTGGTTGGGGCATTGCCACCACCTGTCAGC
TCCTTTCCGGGACTTTCGCTTTCCCCCTCCCTATTGCCACGGCGGAACTCATCGCCGCCTGCCTTGCCCG
CTGCTGGACAGGGGCTCGGCTGTTGGGCACTGACAATTCCGTGGTGTTGTCGGGGAAATCATCGTCCTTT
CCTTGGCTGCTCGCCTGTGTTGCCACCTGGATTCTGCGCGGGACGTCCTTCTGCTACGTCCCTTCGGCCC
TCAATCCAGCGGACCTTCCTTCCCGCGGCCTGCTGCCGGCTCTGCGGCCTCTTCCGCGTCTTCGCCTTCG
CCCTCAGACGAGTCGGATCTCCCTTTGGGCCGCCTCCCCGCGTCGACTTTAAGACCAATGACTTACAAGG
CAGCTGTAGATCTTAGCCACTTTTTAAAAGAAAAGGGGGGACTGGAAGGGCTAATTCACTCCCAACGAAG
ACAAGATCTGCTTTTTGCTTGTACTGGGTCTCTCTGGTTAGACCAGATCTGAGCCTGGGAGCTCTCTGGC
TAACTAGGGAACCCACTGCTTAAGCCTCAATAAAGCTTGCCTTGAGTGCTTCAAGTAGTGTGTGCCCGTC
TGTTGTGTGACTCTGGTAACTAGAGATCCCTCAGACCCTTTTAGTCAGTGTGGAAAATCTCTAGCAGGGC
CCGTTTAAACCCGCTGATCAGCCTCGACTGTGCCTTCTAGTTGCCAGCCATCTGTTGTTTGCCCCTCCCC
CGTGCCTTCCTTGACCCTGGAAGGTGCCACTCCCACTGTCCTTTCCTAATAAAATGAGGAAATTGCATCG
CATTGTCTGAGTAGGTGTCATTCTATTCTGGGGGGTGGGGTGGGGCAGGACAGCAAGGGGGAGGATTGGG
AAGACAATAGCAGGCATGCTGGGGATGCGGTGGGCTCTATGGCTTCTGAGGCGGAAAGAACCAGCTGGGG
CTCTAGGGGGTATCCCC
[124 nt withheld, positions 1068-1191]
C
[91 nt withheld, positions 1193-1283]
A
[49 nt withheld, positions 1285-1333]
CCTTTGACGTTGGAGTCCACGTTCTTT
[37 nt withheld, positions 1361-1397]
ACCCTATCTCGGTCTATTCTTTTGATTTATAAGGGATTTTGCCGATTTCGGCCTATTGGTTAAAAAATGA
GCTGATTTAACAAAAATTTAACGCGAATTAATTCTGTGGAATGTGTGTCAGTTAGGGTGTGGAAAGTCCC
CAGGCTCCCCAGCAGGCAGAAGTATGCAAAGCATGCATCTCAATTAGTCAGCAACCAGGTGTGGAAAGTC
CCCAGGCTCCCCAGCAGGCAGAAGTATGCAAAGCATGCATCTCAATTAGTCAGCAACCATAGTCCCGCCC
CTAACTCCGCCCATCCCGCCCCTAACTCCGCCCAGTTCCGCCCATTCTCCGCCCCATGGCTGACTAATTT
TTTTTATTTATGCAGAGGCCGAGGCCGCCTCTGCCTCTGAGCTATTCCAGAAGTAGTGAGGAGGCTTTTT
TGGAGGCCTAGGCTTTTGCAAAAAGCTCCCGGGAGCTTGTATATCCATTTTCGGATCTGATCAGCACGTG
TTGACAATTAATCATCGGCATAGTATATCGGCATAGTATAATACGACAAGGTGAGGAACTAAACCATGGC
CAAGTTGACCAGTGCCGTTCCGGTGCTCACCGCGCGCGACGTCGCCGGAGCGGTCGAGTTCTGGACCGAC
CGGCTCGGGTTCTCCCGGGACTTCGTGGAGGACGACTTCGCCGGTGTGGTCCGGGACGACGTGACCCTGT
TCATCAGCGCGGTCCAGGACCAGGTGGTGCCGGACAACACCCTGGCCTGGGTGTGGGTGCGCGGCCTGGA
CGAGCTGTACGCCGAGTGGTCGGAGGTCGTGTCCACGAACTTCCGGGACGCCTCCGGGCCGGCCATGACC
GAGATCGGCGAGCAGCCGTGGGGGCGGGAGTTCGCCCTGCGCGACCCGGCCGGCAACTGCGTGCACTTCG
TGGCCGAGGAGCAGGACTGACACGTGCTACGAGATTTCGATTCCACCGCCGCCTTCTATGAAAGGTTGGG
CTTCGGAATCGTTTTCCGGGACGCCGGCTGGATGATCCTCCAGCGCGGGGATCTCATGCTGGAGTTCTTC
GCCCACCCCAACTTGTTTATTGCAGCTTATAATGGTTACAAATAAAGCAATAGCATCACAAATTTCACAA
ATAAAGCATTTTTTTCACTGCATTCTAGTTGTGGTTTGTCCAAACTCATCAATGTATCTTATCATGTCTG
TATACCGTCGACCTCTAGCTAGAGCTTGGCGTAATCATGGTCATAGCTGTTTCCTGTGTGAAATTGTTAT
CCGCTCACAATTCCACACAACATACGAGCCGGAAGCATAAAGTGTAAAGCCTGGGGTGCCTAATGAGTGA
GCTAACTCACATTAATTGCGTTGCGCTCACTGCCCGCTTTCCAGTCGGGAAACCTGTCGTGCCAGCTGCA
TTAATGAATCGGCCAACGCGCGGGGAGAGGCGGTTTGCGTATTGGGCGCTCTTCCGCTTCCTCGCTCACT
GACTCGCTGCGCTCGGTCGTTCGGCTGCGGCGAGCGGTATCAGCTCACTCAAAGGCGGTAATACGGTTAT
CCACAGAATCAGGGGATAACGCAGGAAAGAACATGTGAGCAAAAGGCCAGCAAAAGGCCAGGAACCGTAA
AAAGGCCGCGTTGCTGGCGTTTTTCCATAGGCTCCGCCCCCCTGACGAGCATCACAAAAATCGACGCTCA
AGTCAGAGGTGGCGAAACCCGACAGGACTATAAAGATACCAGGCGTTTCCCCCTGGAAGCTCCCTCGTGC
GCTCTCCTGTTCCGACCCTGCCGCTTACCGGATACCTGTCCGCCTTTCTCCCTTCGGGAAGCGTGGCGCT
TTCTCATAGCTCACGCTGTAGGTATCTCAGTTCGGTGTAGGTCGTTCGCTCCAAGCTGGGCTGTGTGCAC
GAACCCCCCGTTCAGCCCGACCGCTGCGCCTTATCCGGTAACTATCGTCTTGAGTCCAACCCGGTAAGAC
ACGACTTATCGCCACTGGCAGCAGCCACTGGTAACAGGATTAGCAGAGCGAGGTATGTAGGCGGTGCTAC
AGAGTTCTTGAAGTGGTGGCCTAACTACGGCTACACTAGAAGAACAGTATTTGGTATCTGCGCTCTGCTG
AAGCCAGTTACCTTCGGAAAAAGAGTTGGTAGCTCTTGATCCGGCAAACAAACCACCGCTGGTAGCGGTG
GTTTTTTTGTTTGCAAGCAGCAGATTACGCGCAGAAAAAAAGGATCTCAAGAAGATCCTTTGATCTTTTC
TACGGGGTCTGACGCTCAGTGGAACGAAAACTCACGTTAAGGGATTTTGGTCATGAGATTATCAAAAAGG
ATCTTCACCTAGATCCTTTTAAATTAAAAATGAAGTTTTAAATCAATCTAAAGTATATATGAGTAAACTT
GGTCTGACAGTTACCAATGCTTAATCAGTGAGGCACCTATCTCAGCGATCTGTCTATTTCGTTCATCCAT
AGTTGCCTGACTCCCCGTCGTGTAGATAACTACGATACGGGAGGGCTTACCATCTGGCCCCAGTGCTGCA
ATGATACCGCGAGACCCACGCTCACCGGCTCCAGATTTATCAGCAATAAACCAGCCAGCCGGAAGGGCCG
AGCGCAGAAGTGGTCCTGCAACTTTATCCGCCTCCATCCAGTCTATTAATTGTTGCCGGGAAGCTAGAGT
AAGTAGTTCGCCAGTTAATAGTTTGCGCAACGTTGTTGCCATTGCTACAGGCATCGTGGTGTCACGCTCG
TCGTTTGGTATGGCTTCATTCAGCTCCGGTTCCCAACGATCAAGGCGAGTTACATGATCCCCCATGTTGT
GCAAAAAAGCGGTTAGCTCCTTCGGTCCTCCGATCGTTGTCAGAAGTAAGTTGGCCGCAGTGTTATCACT
CATGGTTATGGCAGCACTGCATAATTCTCTTACTGTCATGCCATCCGTAAGATGCTTTTCTGTGACTGGT
GAGTACTCAACCAAGTCATTCTGAGAATAGTGTATGCGGCGACCGAGTTGCTCTTGCCCGGCGTCAATAC
GGGATAATACCGCGCCACATAGCAGAACTTTAAAAGTGCTCATCATTGGAAAACGTTCTTCGGGGCGAAA
ACTCTCAAGGATCTTACCGCTGTTGAGATCCAGTTCGATGTAACCCACTCGTGCACCCAACTGATCTTCA
GCATCTTTTACTTTCACCAGCGTTTCTGGGTGAGCAAAAACAGGAAGGCAAAATGCCGCAAAAAAGGGAA
TAAGGGCGACACGGAAATGTTGAATACTCATACTCTTCCTTTTTCAATATTATTGAAGCATTTATCAGGG
TTATTGTCTCATGAGCGGATACATATTTGAATGTATTTAGAAAAATAAACAAATAGGGGTTCCGCGCACA
TTTCCCCGAAAAGTGCCACCTGACGTCGACGGATCGGGAGATCTCCCGATCCCCTATGGTGCACTCTCAG
TACAATCTGCTCTGATGCCGCATAGTTAAGCCAGTATCTGCTCCCTGCTTGTGTGTTGGAGGTCGCTGAG
TAGTGCGCGAGCAAAATTTAAGCTACAACAAGGCAAGGCTTGACCGACAATTGCATGAAGAATCTGCTTA
GGGTTAGGCGTTTTGCGCTGCTTCGCGATGTACGGGCCAGATATACGCGTTGACATTGATTATTGACTAG
TTATTAATAGTAATCAATTACGGGGTCATTAGTTCATAGCCCATATATGGAGTTCCGCGTTACATAACTT
ACGGTAAATGGCCCGCCTGGCTGACCGCCCAACGACCCCCGCCCATTGACGTCAATAATGACGTATGTTC
CCATAGTAACGCCAATAGGGACTTTCCATTGACGTCAATGGGTGGAGTATTTACGGTAAACTGCCCACTT
GGCAGTACATCAAGTGTATCATATGCCAAGTACGCCCCCTATTGACGTCAATGACGGTAAATGGCCCGCC
TGGCATTATGCCCAGTACATGACCTTATGGGACTTTCCTACTTGGCAGTACATCTACGTATTAGTCATCG
CTATTACCATGGTGATGCGGTTTTGGCAGTACATCAATGGGCGTGGATAGCGGTTTGACTCACGGGGATT
TCCAAGTCTCCACCCCATTGACGTCAATGGGAGTTTGTTTTGGCACCAAAATCAACGGGACTTTCCAAAA
TGTCGTAACAACTCCGCCCCATTGACGCAAATGGGCGGTAGGCGTGTACGGTGGGAGGTCTATATAAGCA
GCGCGTTTTGCCTGTACTGGGTCTCTCTGGTTAGACCAGATCTGAGCCTGGGAGCTCTCTGGCTAACTAG
GGAACCCACTGCTTAAGCCTCAATAAAGCTTGCCTTGAGTGCTTCAAGTAGTGTGTGCCCGTCTGTTGTG
TGACTCTGGTAACTAGAGATCCCTCAGACCCTTTTAGTCAGTGTGGAAAATCTCTAGCAGTGGCGCCCGA
ACAGGGACTTGAAAGCGAAAGGGAAACCAGAGGAGCTCTCTCGACGCAGGACTCGGCTTGCTGAAGCGCG
CACGGCAAGAGGCGAGGGGCGGCGACTGGTGAGTACGCCAAAAATTTTGACTAGCGGAGGCTAGAAGGAG
AGAGATGGGTGCGAGAGCGTCAGTATTAAGCGGGGGAGAATTAGATCGCGATGGGAAAAAATTCGGTTAA
GGCCAGGGGGAAAGAAAAAATATAAATTAAAACATATAGTATGGGCAAGCAGGGAGCTAGAACGATTCGC
AGTTAATCCTGGCCTGTTAGAAACATCAGAAGGCTGTAGACAAATACTGGGACAGCTACAACCATCCCTT
CAGACAGGATCAGAAGAACTTAGATCATTATATAATACAGTAGCAACCCTCTATTGTGTGCATCAAAGGA
TAGAGATAAAAGACACCAAGGAAGCTTTAGACAAGATAGAGGAAGAGCAAAACAAAAGTAAGACCACCGC
ACAGCAAGCGGCCGCTGATCTTCAGACCTGGAGGAGGAGATATGAGGGACAATTGGAGAAGTGAATTATA
TAAATATAAAGTAGTAAAAATTGAACCATTAGGAGTAGCACCCACCAAGGCAAAGAGAAGAGTGGTGCAG
AGAGAAAAAAGAGCAGTGGGAATAGGAGCTTTGTTCCTTGGGTTCTTGGGAGCAGCAGGAAGCACTATGG
GCGCAGCGTCAATGACGCTGACGGTACAGGCCAGACAATTATTGTCTGGTATAGTGCAGCAGCAGAACAA
TTTGCTGAGGGCTATTGAGGCGCAACAGCATCTGTTGCAACTCACAGTCTGGGGCATCAAGCAGCTCCAG
GCAAGAATCCTGGCTGTGGAAAGATACCTAAAGGATCAACAGCTCCTGGGGATTTGGGGTTGCTCTGGAA
AACTCATTTGCACCACTGCTGTGCCTTGGAATGCTAGTTGGAGTAATAAATCTCTGGAACAGATTTGGAA
TCACACGACCTGGATGGAGTGGGACAGAGAAATTAACAATTACACAAGCTTAATACACTCCTTAATTGAA
GAATCGCAAAACCAGCAAGAAAAGAATGAACAAGAATTATTGGAATTAGATAAATGGGCAAGTTTGTGGA
ATTGGTTTAACATAACAAATTGGCTGTGGTATATAAAATTATTCATAATGATAGTAGGAGGCTTGGTAGG
TTTAAGAATAGTTTTTGCTGTACTTTCTATAGTGAATAGAGTTAGGCAGGGATATTCACCATTATCGTTT
CAGACCCACCTCCCAACCCCGAGGGGACCCGACAGGCCCGAAGGAATAGAAGAAGAAGGTGGAGAGAGAG
ACAGAGACAGATCCATTCGATTAGTGAACGGATCGGCACTGCGTGCGCCAATTCTGCAGACAAATGGCAG
TATTCATCCACAATTTTAAAAGAAAAGGGGGGATTGGGGGGTACAGTGCAGGGGAAAGAATAGTAGACAT
AATAGCAACAGACATACAAACTAAAGAATTACAAAAACAAATTACAAAAATTCAAAATTTTCGGGTTTAT
TACAGGGACAGCAGAGATCCAGTTTGGTTAATTAAGGTACCGATATCACTAGTGTTCCATTAACTGCGCT
AAAAATAATTTTTAAATCTTTTTTAGCTTCTTGCTCTTTTTTGTACGTCTCTGTTTTAGAGCTAGAAATA
GCAAGTTAAAATAAGGCTAGTCCGTTATCAACTTGAAAAAGTGGCACCGAGTCGGTGCTTTTTTGAATTC
GCTAGCTAGGTCTTGAAAGGAGTGGGAATTGGCTCCGGTGCCCGTCAGTGGGCAGAGCGCACATCGCCCA
CAGTCCCCGAGAAGTTGGGGGGAGGGGTCGGCAATTGATCCGGTGCCTAGAGAAGGTGGCGCGGGGTAAA
CTGGGAAAGTGATGTCGTGTACTGGCTCCGCCTTTTTCCCGAGGGTGGGGGAGAACCGTATATAAGTGCA
GTAGTCGCCGTGAACGTTCTTTTTCGCAACGGGTTTGCCGCCAGAACACAGGACCGGTTCTAGAGCGCTG
CCACCATGGTGAGCAAGGGCGAGGAGCTGTTCACCGGGGTGGTGCCCATCCTGGTCGAGCTGGACGGCGA
CGTAAACGGCCACAAGTTCAGCGTGTCCGGCGAGGGCGAGGGCGATGCCACCTACGGCAAGCTGACCCTG
AAGTTCATCTGCACCACCGGCAAGCTGCCCGTGCCCTGGCCCACCCTCGTGACCACCCTGACCTACGGCG
TGCAGTGCTTCAGCCGCTACCCCGACCACATGAAGCAGCACGACTTCTTCAAGTCCGCCATGCCCGAAGG
CTACGTCCAGGAGCGCACCATCTTCTTCAAGGACGACGGCAACTACAAGACCCGCGCCGAGGTGAAGTTC
GAGGGCGACACCCTGGTGAACCGCATCGAGCTGAAGGGCATCGACTTCAAGGAGGACGGCAACATCCTGG
GGCACAAGCTGGAGTACAACTACAACAGCCACAACGTCTATATCATGGCCGACAAGCAGAAGAACGGCAT
CAAGGTGAACTTCAAGATCCGCCACAACATCGAGGACGGCAGCGTGCAGCTCGCCGACCACTACCAGCAG
AACACCCCCATCGGCGACGGCCCCGTGCTGCTGCCCGACAACCACTACCTGAGCACCCAGTCCGCCCTGA
GCAAAGACCCCAACGAGAAGCGCGATCACATGGTCCTGCTGGAGTTCGTGACCGCCGCCGGGATCACTCT
CGGCATGGACGAGCTGTACAAGTGAGGATCCGGGGTTGGGGTTGCGCCTTTTCCAAGGCAGCCCTGGGTT
TGCGCAGGGACGCGGCTGCTCTGGGCGTGGTTCCGGGAAACGCAGCGGCGCCGACCCTGGGTCTCGCACA
TTCTTCACGTCCGTTCGCAGCGTCACCCGGATCTTCGCCGCTACCCTTGTGGGCCCCCCGGCGACGCTTC
CTGCTCCGCCCCTAAGTCGGGAAGGTTCCTTGCGGTTCGCGGCGTGCCGGACGTGACAAACGGAAGCCGC
ACGTCTCACTAGTACCCTCGCAGACGGACAGCGCCAGGGAGCAATGGCAGCGCGCCGACCGCGATGGGCT
GTGGCCAATAGCGGCTGCTCAGCAGGGCGCGCCGAGAGCAGCGGCCGGGAAGGGGCGGTGCGGGAGGCGG
GGTGTGGGGCGGTAGTGTGGGCCCTGTTCCTGCCCGCGCGGTGTTCCGCATTCTGCAAGCCTCCGGAGCG
CACGTCGGCAGTCGGCTCCCTCGTTGACCGAATCACCGACCTCTCTCCCCAGGCCACCATGGATGGCCAA
GCCTTTGTCTCAAGAAGAATCCACCCTCATTGAAAGAGCAACGGCTACAATCAACAGCATCCCCATCTCT
GAAGACTACAGCGTCGCCAGCGCAGCTCTCTCTAGCGACGGCCGCATCTTCACTGGTGTCAATGTATATC
ATTTTACTGGGGGACCTTGTGCAGAACTCGTGGTGCTGGGCACTGCTGCTGCTGCGGCAGCTGGCAACCT
GACTTGTATCGTCGCGATCGGAAATGAGAACAGGGGCATCTTGAGCCCCTGCGGACGGTGCCGACAGGTG
CTTCTCGATCTGCATCCTGGGATCAAAGCCATAGTGAAGGACAGTGATGGACAGCCGACGGCAGTTGGGA
TTCGTGAATTGCTGCCCTCTGGTTATGTGTGGGAGGGCTAATCGATTCGACAATCAACCTCTGGATTACA
AAATTTGTGAAAGATTGACTGGTATTCTTAACTATGTTGCTCCTTTTACGCTATGTGGATACGCTGCTTT
AATGCCTTTGTATCATGCTATTGCTTCCCGTATGGCTTT
Features (pLannotate 1.2.2; 33 found; start..end, strand, type, name):
    512..531     +  misc_feature   cPPT/CTS (fragment): central polypurine tract and central termination sequence of HIV-1
    533..766     +  LTR            3' LTR (ΔU3): self-inactivating 3' long terminal repeat (LTR) from HIV-1
    798..1022    +  polyA_signal   bGH poly(A) signal: bovine growth hormone polyadenylation signal
   1026..1047    +  promoter       SV40 promoter (fragment): SV40 enhancer and early promoter
   1068..1496    +  rep_origin     f1 ori (sequence partly withheld): f1 bacteriophage origin of replication; arrow indicates direction of (+) strand synthesis
   1510..1839    +  promoter       SV40 promoter: SV40 enhancer and early promoter
   1887..1934    +  promoter       EM7 promoter: synthetic bacterial promoter&nbsp
   1953..2327    +  CDS            BleoR: antibiotic-binding protein; Sh ble from Streptoalloteichus hindustanus; confers resistance to bleomycin, phleomycin, and Zeocin™
   2337..2462    +  CDS            ble (fragment): BLE_KLEPN - Experimental evidence at protein level: Swiss-Prot protein existence level 1. Binding protein with a strong affinity to the bleomycin family of antibiotics. Binds to CL990; an antimitotic-antibiotic compound. From Klebsiella pneumoniae.
   2457..2578    +  polyA_signal   SV40 poly(A) signal: SV40 polyadenylation signal
   2651..2667    -  protein_bind   lac operator: The lac repressor binds to the lac operator to inhibit transcription in E. coli. This inhibition can be relieved by adding lactose or isopropyl-β-D-thiogalactopyranoside (IPTG). lac repressor encoded by lacI
   2675..2705    -  promoter       lac promoter: promoter for the E. coli lac operon
   2720..2741    -  protein_bind   CAP binding site: CAP binding activates transcription in the presence of cAMP. E. coli catabolite activator protein
   2754..2846    -  CDS            lacI (fragment): lac repressor; lacI; The lac repressor binds to the lac operator to inhibit transcription in E. coli. This inhibition can be relieved by adding lactose or isopropyl-β-D-thiogalactopyranoside (IPTG).
   3029..3617    -  rep_origin     ori: high-copy-number ColE1/pMB1/pBR322/pUC origin of replication
   3788..4648    -  CDS            AmpR: β-lactamase; bla; confers resistance to ampicillin, carbenicillin, and related antibiotics
   4649..4753    -  promoter       AmpR promoter: bla
   4812..4864    -  misc_feature   bom (fragment): basis of mobility region from pBR322
   5019..5398    +  enhancer       CMV enhancer: human cytomegalovirus immediate early enhancer
   5399..5598    +  promoter       CMV promoter: human cytomegalovirus (CMV) immediate early promoter
   5616..5796    +  LTR            5' LTR (truncated): truncated 5' long terminal repeat (LTR) from HIV-1
   5843..5968    +  misc_feature   HIV-1 Ψ: packaging signal of human immunodeficiency virus type 1
   5952..6315    +  CDS            HIV-1 gag (fragment): gag protein from human immunodeficiency virus 1; gag
   6461..6694    +  misc_feature   RRE: The Rev response element (RRE) of HIV-1 allows for Rev-dependent mRNA export from the nucleus to the cytoplasm.
   7071..7171    +  CDS            Rev (fragment): human immunodeficiency virus 1 (HIV-1) Rev protein; rev; enhances nuclear export of unspliced and incompletely spliced viral mRNAs
   7221..7338    +  misc_feature   cPPT/CTS: central polypurine tract and central termination sequence of HIV-1
   7470..7545    +  misc_RNA       gRNA scaffold: guide RNA scaffold for the Streptococcus pyogenes CRISPR/Cas9 system
   7563..7581    +  CDS            small t antigen (fragment): SV40 (simian virus 40) small t antigen
   7607..7818    +  promoter       EF-1α core promoter: core promoter for human elongation factor EF-1α
   7843..8559    +  CDS            EGFP: EGFP is a basic (constitutively fluorescent) green fluorescent protein published in 1996, derived from Aequorea victoria. It is reported to be a rapidly-maturing weak dimer with moderate acid sensitivity.
   8569..9079    +  promoter       hPGK promoter: human phosphoglycerate kinase 1 promoter
   9090..9488    +  CDS            BSD: blasticidin S deaminase; Aspergillus terreus BSD; confers resistance to blasticidin
   9499..461     +  misc_feature   WPRE (across the origin): woodchuck hepatitis virus posttranscriptional regulatory element
