[The description below was written by a language model from this plasmid's Addgene catalogue record and pLannotate feature annotations shown in this document.]
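Description:
EGFP is a third-generation-style, self-inactivating HIV-1 lentiviral transfer plasmid built on the LentiCRISPRv2 backbone by Gibson cloning, and it serves to express enhanced green fluorescent protein in mammalian cells. In bacteria it replicates from a high-copy ColE1/pUC-type origin and is selected with ampicillin through the AmpR β-lactamase gene. An f1 origin and a backbone SV40/EM7-driven BleoR (Zeocin resistance) cassette with an SV40 poly(A) signal lie outside the viral region.

The viral genome is transcribed from a CMV enhancer/promoter fused to a truncated 5' LTR, followed by the Ψ packaging signal with a gag fragment, the Rev response element for Rev-dependent nuclear export, and the cPPT/CTS, which aids nuclear import of the reverse-transcribed genome. A S. pyogenes gRNA scaffold remaining from LentiCRISPRv2 is annotated upstream of the payload. No U6 promoter or spacer is annotated, so the record does not show whether a functional guide cassette is present. The payload consists of the EF-1α core promoter driving EGFP, followed by a separate human PGK promoter driving blasticidin S deaminase (BSD), which allows blasticidin selection of transduced cells. A WPRE follows to enhance transcript stability and expression, and the ΔU3 3' LTR and a bGH poly(A) signal close the cassette. The catalogue lists the insert species as human, although EGFP derives from Aequorea victoria.

The stated purpose is simply EGFP expression. Given the associated study on condensate-forming human disordered regions and transcriptional activation, the plasmid plausibly acts as a fluorescent-protein-only control, though the record does not say so explicitly.
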