Addgene plasmid #232754: EGFP
Purpose: Expresses EGFP
Depositing lab: Isaac Hilton. Depositing organization: Rice University. Publication: Biomolecular condensation of human IDRs initiates endogenous transcription via intrachromosomal looping or high-density promoter localization. Li J, Liu S, Kim S, Goell J, Drum ZA, Flores JP, Ma AJ, Mahata B, Escobar M, Raterink A, Ahn JH, Teran ER, Guerra-Resendez RS, Zhou Y, Yu B, Diehl MR, Wang GG, Gustavsson AK, Phanstiel DH, Hilton IB. Nucleic Acids Res. 2025 Feb 8;53(4):gkaf056. doi: 10.1093/nar/gkaf056. PubMed 39933697.
Backbone
  Vector backbone: LentiCRISPRv2
  Vector type: Lentiviral
Growth in bacteria
  Bacterial resistance: Ampicillin, 100 μg/mL
  Growth temperature: 37°C
  Growth strain: NEB Stable
  Copy number: High Copy
Gene/Insert
  Gene/Insert name: EGFP
  Species: H. sapiens (human)
  Promoter: EF1a
  Cloning method: Gibson Cloning
Terms and licenses: Academic/Nonprofit Terms; Industry Terms: Not Available to Industry
How to cite: EGFP was a gift from Isaac Hilton (Addgene plasmid # 232754 ; http://n2t.net/addgene:232754 ; RRID:Addgene_232754)
